Addgene plasmid #109405: pBbS8k-RFP_K102E_E115K
Purpose: RepA Mutant
Depositing lab: Jay Keasling. Depositing organization: Lawrence Berkeley National Laboratory. Publication: Isolation and characterization of novel mutations in the pSC101 origin that increase copy number. Thompson MG, Sedaghatian N, Barajas JF, Wehrs M, Bailey CB, Kaplan N, Hillson NJ, Mukhopadhyay A, Keasling JD. Sci Rep. 2018 Jan 25;8(1):1590. doi: 10.1038/s41598-018-20016-w. PubMed 29371642.
Backbone
  Vector backbone: pSC101
  Vector type: Bacterial Expression
Growth in bacteria
  Bacterial resistance: Kanamycin, 50 μg/mL
  Growth temperature: 37°C
  Growth strain: DH10b
  Copy number: High Copy
Gene/Insert
  Gene/Insert name: repA
  Species: Synthetic
  Mutation: K102E and E115K repA mutations to increase copy number
  Tag / fusion protein: RFP (N terminal on backbone)
  Cloning method: Gibson Cloning
Terms and licenses: Academic/Nonprofit Terms; Industry Terms: Not Available to Industry
How to cite: pBbS8k-RFP_K102E_E115K was a gift from Jay Keasling (Addgene plasmid # 109405 ; http://n2t.net/addgene:109405 ; RRID:Addgene_109405)
