[The description below was written by a language model from this plasmid's Addgene catalogue record and pLannotate feature annotations shown in this document.]
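Description:
pBbS8k-RFP_K102E_E115K is a 5,368 bp bacterial expression plasmid built on a pSC101 replicon and propagated in E. coli under kanamycin selection. The resistance gene is the Tn5-type neo/nptII aminoglycoside phosphotransferase, which spans the numbering origin of the sequence record and is preceded by a short annotated tnpA fragment that is probably residual Tn5-derived sequence. Replication depends on the pSC101 origin together with the adjacent Rep101 (RepA) initiator protein encoded on the plasmid. This system normally maintains plasmids at low copy number. Here the repA gene carries two substitutions, K102E and E115K, introduced by Gibson cloning to raise copy number, and the catalogue accordingly lists the plasmid as high copy.

The reporter cassette consists of mRFP1, a monomeric DsRed derivative, driven by the L-arabinose-inducible araBAD promoter, with the araC regulator transcribed divergently from it. The mRFP1 coding sequence is followed by the rrnB T1 and T7Te terminators, and a lambda t0 terminator lies downstream of the kanamycin marker, so the modules are insulated from one another. The catalogue entry lists RFP as an N-terminal tag on the backbone, but the feature table shows mRFP1 and Rep101 as separate coding sequences on opposite strands. RFP therefore appears to be an independent reporter rather than a fusion to RepA.

The stated purpose is simply "RepA Mutant", and the plasmid comes from a study isolating pSC101 origin mutations that increase copy number. Arabinose-induced red fluorescence would give a convenient readout of the higher gene dosage, and the plasmid also offers a higher-copy pSC101-based expression backbone.
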