Features (pLannotate 1.2.2; 10 found; start..end, strand, type, name):
     95..189     +  terminator     lambda t0 terminator: transcription terminator from phage lambda
    681..903     +  rep_origin     pSC101 ori: low-copy replication origin that requires the Rep101 protein
    951..1901    +  CDS            Rep101: RepA protein needed for replication with the pSC101 origin; rep101
   2432..2459    -  terminator     T7Te terminator: phage T7 early transcription terminator
   2475..2546    -  terminator     rrnB T1 terminator: transcription terminator T1 from the E. coli rrnB gene
   2579..3256    -  CDS            mRFP1: monomeric derivative of DsRed (Campbell et al., 2002)
   3306..3590    -  promoter       araBAD promoter: araBAD; promoter of the L-arabinose operon of E. coli; the araC regulatory gene is transcribed in the opposite direction (Guzman et al., 1995)
   3617..4495    +  CDS            araC: L-arabinose regulatory protein; araC
   4502..4606    +  CDS            tnpA (fragment): TN5P_ECOLX - Also known as tnp. Experimental evidence at protein level: Swiss-Prot protein existence level 1. Mediates transposition of transposon Tn5 by a 'cut and paste' mechanism. First, the monomeric transposase binds the 19 bp inverted DNA repeats flanking the transposon. Then, dimerization of the DNA- bound transposase creates a synaptic DNA complex. After nicking of the first DNA strand, excision of the transposon proceeds through a series of intermediates. The transposase then mediates the insertion of the transposon at a new site by strand transfer. The activity of the wild- type tran
   4638..61      +  CDS            neo (across the origin): KKA2_KLEPN - Also known as kan, nptII. Experimental evidence at protein level: Swiss-Prot protein existence level 1. Resistance to kanamycin, neomycin, paromomycin, ribostamycin, butirosin and gentamicin B. From Klebsiella pneumoniae.
>Addgene plasmid #109405 | pBbS8k-RFP_K102E_E115K | addgene full sequence | sequence record 212806 | Addgene NGS Result
CGGTATCGCCGCTCCCGATTCGCAGCGCATCGCCTTCTATCGCCTTCTTGACGAGTTCTTCTGAGCGGGA
CTCTGGGGTTCGAGAGCTCGCTTGGACTCCTGTTGATAGATCCAGTAATGACCTCAGAACTCCATCTGGA
TTTGTTCAGAACGCTCGGTTGCCGCCGGGCGTTTTTTATTGGTGAGAATCCAAGCACTAGGGACAGTAAG
ACGGGTAAGCCTGTTGATGATACCGCTGCCTTACTGGGTGCATTAGCCAGTCTGAATGACCTGTCACGGG
ATAATCCGAAGTGGTCAGACTGGAAAATCAGAGGGCAGGAACTGCTGAACAGCAAAAAGTCAGATAGCAC
CACATAGCAGACCCGCCATAAAACGCCCTGAGAAGCCCGTGACGGGCTTTTCTTGTATTATGGGTAGTTT
CCTTGCATGAATCCATAAAAGGCGCCTGTAGTGCCATTTACCCCCATTCACTGCCAGAGCCGTGAGCGCA
GCGAACTGAATGTCACGAAAAAGACAGCGACTCAGGTGCCTGATGGTCGGAGACAAAAGGAATATTCAGC
GATTTGCCCGAGCTTGCGAGGGTGCTACTTAAGCCTTTAGGGTTTTAAGGTCTGTTTTGTAGAGGAGCAA
ACAGCGTTTGCGACATCCTTTTGTAATACTGCGGAACTGACTAAAGTAGTGAGTTATACACAGGGCTGGG
ATCTATTCTTTTTATCTTTTTTTATTCTTTCTTTATTCTATAAATTATAACCACTTGAATATAAACAAAA
AAAACACACAAAGGTCTAGCGGAATTTACAGAGGGTCTAGCAGAATTTACAAGTTTTCCAGCAAAGGTCT
AGCAGAATTTACAGATACCCAGATCACCCGGGAAAAGGACTAGTAATTATCATTGACTAGCCCATCTCAA
TTGGTATAGTGATTAAAATCACCTAGACCAATTGAGATGTATGTCTGAATTAGTTGTTTTCAAAGCAAAT
GAACTAGCGATTAGTCGCTATGACTTAACGGAGCATGAAACCAAGCTAATTTTATGCTGTGTGGCACTAC
TCAACCCCACGATTGAAAACCCTACAAGGAAAGAACGGACGGTATCGTTCACTTATAACCAATACGCTCA
GATGATGAACATCAGTAGGGAAAATGCTTATGGTGTATTAGCTAAAGCAACCAGAGAGCTGATGACGAGA
ACTGTGGAAATCAGGAATCCTTTGGTTAAAGGCTTTGAGATTTTCCAGTGGACAAACTATGCCGAGTTCT
CAAGCGAAAAATTAGAATTAGTTTTTAGTGAAAAGATATTGCCTTATCTTTTCCAGTTAAAAAAATTCAT
AAAATATAATCTGGAACATGTTAAGTCTTTTGAAAACAAATACTCTATGAGGATTTATGAGTGGTTATTA
AAAGAACTAACACAAAAGAAAACTCACAAGGCAAATATAGAGATTAGCCTTGATGAATTTAAGTTCATGT
TAATGCTTGAAAATAACTACCATGAGTTTAAAAGGCTTAACCAATGGGTTTTGAAACCAATAAGTAAAGA
TTTAAACACTTACAGCAATATGAAATTGGTGGTTGATAAGCGAGGCCGCCCGACTGATACGTTGATTTTC
CAAGTTGAACTAGATAGACAAATGGATCTCGTAACCGAACTTGAGAACAACCAGATAAAAATGAATGGTG
ACAAAATACCAACAACCATTACATCAGATTCCTACCTACATAACGGACTAAGAAAAACACTACACGATGC
TTTAACTGCAAAAATTCAGCTCACCAGTTTTGAGGCAAAATTTTTGAGTGACATGCAAAGTAAGTATGAT
CTCAATGGTTCGTTCTCATGGCTCACGCAAAAACAACGAACCACACTAGAGAACATACTGGCTAAATACG
GAAGGATCTGAGGTTCTTATGGCTCTTGTATCTATCAGTGAAGCATCAAGACTAACAAACAAAAGTAGAA
CAACTGTTCACCGTTACATATCAAAGGGAAAACTGTCCATATGCACAGATGAAAACGGTGTAAAAAAGAT
AGATACATCAGAGCTTTTACGAGTTTTTGGTGCATTCAAAGCTGTTCACCATGAACAGATCGACAATGTA
ACAGATGAACAGCATGTAACACCTAATAGAACAGGTGAAACCAGTAAAACAAAGCAACTAGAACATGAAA
TTGAACACCTGAGACAACTTGTTACAGCTCAACAGTCACACATAGACAGCCTGAAACAGGCGATGCTGCT
TATCGAATCAAAGCTGCCGACAACACGGGAGCCAGTGACGCCTCCCGTGGGGAAAAAATCATGGCAATTC
TGGAAGAAATAGCGCTTTCAGCCGGCAAACCGGCTGAAGCCGGATCTGCGATTCTGATAACAAACTAGCA
ACACCAGAACAGCCCGTTTGCGGGCAGCAAAACCCGTACCCTAGGTATAAACGCAGAAAGGCCCACCCGA
AGGTGAGCCAGTGTGACTCTAGTAGAGAGCGTTCACCGACAAACAACAGATAAAACGAAAGGCCCAGTCT
TTCGACTGAGCCTTTCGTTTTATTTGATGCCTGGAGATCCTTACTCGAGTTTGGATCCTTAAGCACCGGT
GGAGTGACGACCTTCAGCACGTTCGTACTGTTCAACGATGGTGTAGTCTTCGTTGTGGGAGGTGATGTCC
AGTTTGATGTCGGTTTTGTAAGCACCCGGCAGCTGAACCGGTTTTTTAGCCATGTAGGTGGTTTTAACTT
CAGCGTCGTAGTGACCACCGTCTTTCAGTTTCAGACGCATTTTGATTTCACCTTTCAGAGCACCGTCTTC
CGGGTACATACGTTCGGTGGAAGCTTCCCAACCCATGGTTTTTTTCTGCATAACCGGACCGTCGGACGGG
AAGTTGGTACCACGCAGTTTAACTTTGTAGATGAACTCACCGTCTTGCAGGGAGGAGTCCTGGGTAACGG
TAACAACACCACCGTCTTCGAAGTTCATAACACGTTCCCATTTGAAACCTTCCGGGAAGGACAGTTTCAG
GTAGTCCGGGATGTCAGCCGGGTGTTTAACGTAAGCTTTGGAACCGTACTGGAACTGCGGGGACAGGATG
TCCCAAGCGAACGGCAGCGGACCACCTTTGGTAACTTTCAGTTTAGCGGTCTGGGTACCTTCGTACGGAC
GACCTTCACCTTCACCTTCGATTTCGAACTCGTGACCGTTAACGGAACCTTCCATACGAACTTTGAAACG
CATGAACTCTTTGATAACGTCTTCGCTACTCGCCATATGTATATCTCCTTCTTAAAAGATCTTTTGAATT
CCCAAAAAAACGGGTATGGAGAAACAGTAGAGAGTTGCGATAAAAAGCGTCAGGTAGAATCCGCTAATCT
TATGGATAAAAATGCTATGGCATAGCAAAGTGTGACGCCGTGCAAATAATCAATGTGGACTTTTCTGCCG
TGATTATAGACACTTTTGTTACGCGTTTTTGTCATGGCTTTGGTCCCGCTTTGTTACAGAATGCTTTTAA
TAAGCGGGGTTACCGGTTTGGTTAGCGAGAAGAGCCAGTAAAAGACGCAGTGACGGCAATGTCTGATGCA
ATATGGACAATTGGTTTCTTCTCTGAATGGCGGGAGTATGAAAAGTATGGCTGAAGCGCAAAATGATCCC
CTGCTGCCGGGATACTCGTTTAATGCCCATCTGGTGGCGGGTTTAACGCCGATTGAGGCCAACGGTTATC
TCGATTTTTTTATCGACCGACCGCTGGGAATGAAAGGTTATATTCTCAATCTCACCATTCGCGGTCAGGG
GGTGGTGAAAAATCAGGGACGAGAATTTGTTTGCCGACCGGGTGATATTTTGCTGTTCCCGCCAGGAGAG
ATTCATCACTACGGTCGTCATCCGGAGGCTCGCGAATGGTATCACCAGTGGGTTTACTTTCGTCCGCGCG
CCTACTGGCATGAATGGCTTAACTGGCCGTCAATATTTGCCAATACGGGGTTCTTTCGCCCGGATGAAGC
GCACCAGCCGCATTTCAGCGACCTGTTTGGGCAAATCATTAACGCCGGGCAAGGGGAAGGGCGCTATTCG
GAGCTGCTGGCGATAAATCTGCTTGAGCAATTGTTACTGCGGCGCATGGAAGCGATTAACGAGTCGCTCC
ATCCACCGATGGATAATCGGGTACGCGAGGCTTGTCAGTACATCAGCGATCACCTGGCAGACAGCAATTT
TGATATCGCCAGCGTCGCACAGCATGTTTGCTTGTCGCCGTCGCGTCTGTCACATCTTTTCCGCCAGCAG
TTAGGGATTAGCGTCTTAAGCTGGCGCGAGGACCAACGTATCAGCCAGGCGAAGCTGCTTTTGAGCACCA
CCCGGATGCCTATCGCCACCGTCGGTCGCAATGTTGGTTTTGACGATCAACTCTATTTCTCGCGGGTATT
TAAAAAATGCACCGGGGCCAGCCCGAGCGAGTTCCGTGCCGGTTGTGAAGAAAAAGTGAATGATGTAGCC
GTCAAGTTGTCATAAGACGTCGGAATTGCCAGCTGGGGCGCCCTCTGGTAAGGTTGGGAAGCCCTGCAAA
GTAAACTGGATGGCTTTCTTGCCGCCAAGGATCTGATGGCGCAGGGGATCATGATCTGATCAAGAGACAG
GATGAGGATCGTTTCGCATGATTGAACAAGATGGATTGCACGCAGGTTCTCCGGCCGCTTGGGTGGAGAG
GCTATTCGGCTATGACTGGGCACAACAGACAATCGGCTGCTCTGATGCCGCCGTGTTCCGGCTGTCAGCG
CAGGGGCGCCCGGTTCTTTTTGTCAAGACCGACCTGTCCGGTGCCCTGAATGAACTGCAGGACGAGGCAG
CGCGGCTATCGTGGCTGGCCACGACGGGCGTTCCTTGCGCAGCTGTGCTCGACGTTGTCACTGAAGCGGG
AAGGGACTGGCTGCTATTGGGCGAAGTGCCGGGGCAGGATCTCCTGTCATCTCACCTTGCTCCTGCCGAG
AAAGTATCCATCATGGCTGATGCAATGCGGCGGCTGCATACGCTTGATCCGGCTACCTGCCCATTCGACC
ACCAAGCGAAACATCGCATCGAGCGAGCACGTACTCGGATGGAAGCCGGTCTTGTCGATCAGGATGATCT
GGACGAAGAGCATCAGGGGCTCGCGCCAGCCGAACTGTTCGCCAGGCTCAAGGCGCGCATGCCCGACGGC
GAGGATCTCGTCGTGACCCATGGCGATGCCTGCTTGCCGAATATCATGGTGGAAAATGGCCGCTTTTCTG
GATTCATCGACTGTGGCCGGCTGGGTGTGGCGGACCGCTATCAGGACATAGCGTTGGCTACCCGTGATAT
TGCTGAAGAGCTTGGCGGCGAATGGGCTGACCGCTTCCTCGTGCTTTA
